>Addgene plasmid #121345 | pUC57-Kan_GY11_00083821 | depositor full sequence | sequence record 231419 | pUC57-Kan_GY11_00083821 sequence 2941 bps
TCGCGCGTTTCGGTGATGACGGTGAAAACCTCTGACACATGCAGCTCCCGGAGACGGTCACAGCTTGTCT
GTAAGCGGATGCCGGGAGCAGACAAGCCCGTCAGGGCGCGTCAGCGGGTGTTGGCGGGTGTCGGGGCTGG
CTTAACTATGCGGCATCAGAGCAGATTGTACTGAGAGTGCACCATATGCGGTGTGAAATACCGCACAGAT
GCGTAAGGAGAAAATACCGCATCAGGCGCCATTCGCCATTCAGGCTGCGCAACTGTTGGGAAGGGCGATC
GGTGCGGGCCTCTTCGCTATTACGCCAGCTGGCGAAAGGGGGATGTGCTGCAAGGCGATTAAGTTGGGTA
ACGCCAGGGTTTTCCCAGTCACGACGTTGTAAAACGACGGCCAGTGAATTGACGCGTATTGGGATGGAAC
TTGGTCTCTAATGGGTGGTAAAAATGGTTTGAAAGATTGTCAAGTTTCTTTGACTGCTACTTCTGAAGCT
AGAAGATCTTTTTGGGATACTCAATATGCTGATTATAATGATGATGTTGAAATTTCTGCTGGTAGACATA
AATTTGTTATTCATGTTGAACAAGATTGTGGTGGTTCTAAAGTTTCTGGTACTATTCCACCACATCATTT
GGTTATTTTGTCTCCAATGTCTGGTGGTGGTAGAAGAACTATTATTAATTCTGCTGGTGAAGTTAGATTG
GCTGCTACTTGAGCTTAGAGACCAAGTTCCATCCCAATGGCGCGCCGAGCTTGGCTCGAGCATGGTCATA
GCTGTTTCCTGTGTGAAATTGTTATCCGCTCACAATTCCACACAACATACGAGCCGGAAGCATAAAGTGT
AAAGCCTGGGGTGCCTAATGAGTGAGCTAACTCACATTAATTGCGTTGCGCTCACTGCCCGCTTTCCAGT
CGGGAAACCTGTCGTGCCAGCTGCATTAATGAATCGGCCAACGCGCGGGGAGAGGCGGTTTGCGTATTGG
GCGCTCTTCCGCTTCCTCGCTCACTGACTCGCTGCGCTCGGTCGTTCGGCTGCGGCGAGCGGTATCAGCT
CACTCAAAGGCGGTAATACGGTTATCCACAGAATCAGGGGATAACGCAGGAAAGAACATGTGAGCAAAAG
GCCAGCAAAAGGCCAGGAACCGTAAAAAGGCCGCGTTGCTGGCGTTTTTCCATAGGCTCCGCCCCCCTGA
CGAGCATCACAAAAATCGACGCTCAAGTCAGAGGTGGCGAAACCCGACAGGACTATAAAGATACCAGGCG
TTTCCCCCTGGAAGCTCCCTCGTGCGCTCTCCTGTTCCGACCCTGCCGCTTACCGGATACCTGTCCGCCT
TTCTCCCTTCGGGAAGCGTGGCGCTTTCTCATAGCTCACGCTGTAGGTATCTCAGTTCGGTGTAGGTCGT
TCGCTCCAAGCTGGGCTGTGTGCACGAACCCCCCGTTCAGCCCGACCGCTGCGCCTTATCCGGTAACTAT
CGTCTTGAGTCCAACCCGGTAAGACACGACTTATCGCCACTGGCAGCAGCCACTGGTAACAGGATTAGCA
GAGCGAGGTATGTAGGCGGTGCTACAGAGTTCTTGAAGTGGTGGCCTAACTACGGCTACACTAGAAGAAC
AGTATTTGGTATCTGCGCTCTGCTGAAGCCAGTTACCTTCGGAAAAAGAGTTGGTAGCTCTTGATCCGGC
AAACAAACCACCGCTGGTAGCGGTGGTTTTTTTGTTTGCAAGCAGCAGATTACGCGCAGAAAAAAAGGAT
CTCAAGAAGATCCTTTGATCTTTTCTACGGGGTCTGACGCTCAGTGGAACGAAAACTCACGTTAAGGGAT
TTTGGTCATGAGATTATCAAAAAGGATCTTCACCTAGATCCTTTTAAATTAAAAATGAAGTTTTAAATCA
ATCTAAAGTATATATGAGTAAACTTGGTCTGACAGTTAGAAAAACTCATCGAGCATCAAATGAAACTGCA
ATTTATTCATATCAGGATTATCAATACCATATTTTTGAAAAAGCCGTTTCTGTAATGAAGGAGAAAACTC
ACCGAGGCAGTTCCATAGGATGGCAAGATCCTGGTATCGGTCTGCGATTCCGACTCGTCCAACATCAATA
CAACCTATTAATTTCCCCTCGTCAAAAATAAGGTTATCAAGTGAGAAATCACCATGAGTGACGACTGAAT
CCGGTGAGAATGGCAAAAGTTTATGCATTTCTTTCCAGACTTGTTCAACAGGCCAGCCATTACGCTCGTC
ATCAAAATCACTCGCATCAACCAAACCGTTATTCATTCGTGATTGCGCCTGAGCGAGACGAAATACGCGA
TCGCTGTTAAAAGGACAATTACAAACAGGAATCGAATGCAACCGGCGCAGGAACACTGCCAGCGCATCAA
CAATATTTTCACCTGAATCAGGATATTCTTCTAATACCTGGAATGCTGTTTTCCCAGGGATCGCAGTGGT
GAGTAACCATGCATCATCAGGAGTACGGATAAAATGCTTGATGGTCGGAAGAGGCATAAATTCCGTCAGC
CAGTTTAGTCTGACCATCTCATCTGTAACATCATTGGCAACGCTACCTTTGCCATGTTTCAGAAACAACT
CTGGCGCATCGGGCTTCCCATACAATCGATAGATTGTCGCACCTGATTGCCCGACATTATCGCGAGCCCA
TTTATACCCATATAAATCAGCATCCATGTTGGAATTTAATCGCGGCCTAGAGCAAGACGTTTCCCGTTGA
ATATGGCTCATACTCTTCCTTTTTCAATATTATTGAAGCATTTATCAGGGTTATTGTCTCATGAGCGGAT
ACATATTTGAATGTATTTAGAAAAATAAACAAATAGGGGTTCCGCGCACATTTCCCCGAAAAGTGCCACC
TGACGTCTAAGAAACCATTATTATCATGACATTAACCTATAAAAATAGGCGTATCACGAGGCCCTTTCGT
C
Features (pLannotate 1.2.2; 10 found; start..end, strand, type, name):
    137..236     +  misc_feature   bom (fragment): basis of mobility region from pBR322
    242..399     -  CDS            lacZα (fragment): LacZα fragment of β-galactosidase; lacZ fragment
    789..805     -  protein_bind   lac operator: The lac repressor binds to the lac operator to inhibit transcription in E. coli. This inhibition can be relieved by adding lactose or isopropyl-β-D-thiogalactopyranoside (IPTG). lac repressor encoded by lacI
    813..843     -  promoter       lac promoter: promoter for the E. coli lac operon
    858..879     -  protein_bind   CAP binding site: CAP binding activates transcription in the presence of cAMP. E. coli catabolite activator protein
    892..984     -  CDS            lacI (fragment): lac repressor; lacI; The lac repressor binds to the lac operator to inhibit transcription in E. coli. This inhibition can be relieved by adding lactose or isopropyl-β-D-thiogalactopyranoside (IPTG).
   1167..1755    -  rep_origin     ori: high-copy-number ColE1/pMB1/pBR322/pUC origin of replication
   1926..2741    -  CDS            KanR: aminoglycoside phosphotransferase; aph(3')-Ia; confers resistance to kanamycin in bacteria or G418 (Geneticin®) in eukaryotes
   2742..2846    -  promoter       AmpR promoter: bla
   2941..35      +  CDS            rop (fragment) (across the origin): Rop protein, which maintains plasmids at low copy number; rop
