[The description below was written by a language model from this plasmid's Addgene catalogue record and pLannotate feature annotations shown in this document.]
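Description:
pUC57-Kan_GY11_00083821 is a small, high-copy E. coli cloning plasmid that serves as a Level 0 module for Golden Gate assembly. It is built on the pUC57-Kan backbone and replicates from a ColE1/pUC-type origin. Selection is by kanamycin, through an aminoglycoside phosphotransferase gene (aph(3')-Ia) that the annotation places downstream of the bla (AmpR) promoter. The feature table also detects short remnants of bom, rop and lacI. These are partial backbone relics rather than functional elements.

The payload is GY11_00083821, a sequence from the rice blast fungus Magnaporthe oryzae. The associated publication describes a clone resource of M. oryzae effectors that share sequence and structural similarities across host-specific lineages, so the insert is presumably one such effector candidate, though the record does not describe its product. It was placed at the EcoRV site of the pUC57 polylinker, and it is not known whether the sites survived. The insert itself is not annotated. It most likely lies in the unannotated gap between the lacZα fragment and the lac operator, promoter and CAP site, which is consistent with insertional disruption of lacZα and with lacZ being listed as a screening marker. Comparing the full sequence length with the stated backbone size suggests an insert of roughly 300 bp. Flanking M13 forward and reverse primer sites allow it to be sequenced.

There is no eukaryotic promoter, tag or terminator, so the plasmid is a storage and donor vector rather than an expression construct. As a Level 0 part, the insert is intended to be released by type IIS restriction and combined with promoters, tags and terminators in higher-level assemblies. The record does not name the enzyme or the overhangs used.
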