Addgene plasmid #121345: pUC57-Kan_GY11_00083821
Purpose: Level 0 Golden-Gate compatible vector
Depositing lab: Sophien Kamoun. Depositing organization: Sainsbury Laboratory, Norwich. Publication: A Clone Resource of Magnaporthe oryzae Effectors That Share Sequence and Structural Similarities Across Host-Specific Lineages. Petit-Houdenot Y, Langner T, Harant A, Win J, Kamoun S. Mol Plant Microbe Interact. 2020 Aug;33(8):1032-1035. doi: 10.1094/MPMI-03-20-0052-A. Epub 2020 Jun 22. PubMed 32460610.
Backbone
  Vector backbone: pUC57-Kan
  Backbone size w/o insert (bp): 2626
  Vector type: Golden Gate
  Selectable markers: lacZ
Growth in bacteria
  Bacterial resistance: Kanamycin, 50 μg/mL
  Growth temperature: 37°C
  Growth strain: DH5alpha
  Copy number: High Copy
Gene/Insert
  Gene/Insert name: GY11_00083821
  Mutation: Magnaporthe oryzae
  Cloning method: Restriction Enzyme; 5′ cloning site EcoRV (unknown if destroyed); 3′ cloning site EcoRV (unknown if destroyed)
  Sequencing primers: 5′ M13Fw; 3′ M13Rv
Terms and licenses: Academic/Nonprofit Terms; Industry Terms: Not Available to Industry
How to cite: pUC57-Kan_GY11_00083821 was a gift from Sophien Kamoun (Addgene plasmid # 121345 ; http://n2t.net/addgene:121345 ; RRID:Addgene_121345)
