>Addgene plasmid #121345 | pUC57-Kan_GY11_00083821 | depositor partial sequence | sequence record 230942 | GY11_00083821
TTGGTCTCTAATGGGTGGTAAAAATGGTTTGAAAGATTGTCAAGTTTCTTTGACTGCTACTTCTGAAGCT
AGAAGATCTTTTTGGGATACTCAATATGCTGATTATAATGATGATGTTGAAATTTCTGCTGGTAGACATA
AATTTGTTATTCATGTTGAACAAGATTGTGGTGGTTCTAAAGTTTCTGGTACTATTCCACCACATCATTT
GGTTATTTTGTCTCCAATGTCTGGTGGTGGTAGAAGAACTATTATTAATTCTGCTGGTGAAGTTAGATTG
GCTGCTACTTGAGCTTAGAGACCAA
