>Addgene plasmid #121345 | pUC57-Kan_GY11_00083821 | depositor partial sequence | sequence record 230943 | empty_vector
TCGCGCGTTTCGGTGATGACGGTGAAAACCTCTGACACATGCAGCTCCCGGAGACGGTCACAGCTTGTCT
GTAAGCGGATGCCGGGAGCAGACAAGCCCGTCAGGGCGCGTCAGCGGGTGTTGGCGGGTGTCGGGGCTGG
CTTAACTATGCGGCATCAGAGCAGATTGTACTGAGAGTGCACCATATGCGGTGTGAAATACCGCACAGAT
GCGTAAGGAGAAAATACCGCATCAGGCGCCATTCGCCATTCAGGCTGCGCAACTGTTGGGAAGGGCGATC
GGTGCGGGCCTCTTCGCTATTACGCCAGCTGGCGAAAGGGGGATGTGCTGCAAGGCGATTAAGTTGGGTA
ACGCCAGGGTTTTCCCAGTCACGACGTTGTAAAACGACGGCCAGTGAATTGACGCGTATTGGGATATCCC
AATGGCGCGCCGAGCTTGGCTCGAGCATGGTCATAGCTGTTTCCTGTGTGAAATTGTTATCCGCTCACAA
TTCCACACAACATACGAGCCGGAAGCATAAAGTGTAAAGCCTGGGGTGCCTAATGAGTGAGCTAACTCAC
ATTAATTGCGTTGCGCTCACTGCCCGCTTTCCAGTCGGGAAACCTGTCGTGCCAGCTGCATTAATGAATC
GGCCAACGCGCGGGGAGAGGCGGTTTGCGTATTGGGCGCTCTTCCGCTTCCTCGCTCACTGACTCGCTGC
GCTCGGTCGTTCGGCTGCGGCGAGCGGTATCAGCTCACTCAAAGGCGGTAATACGGTTATCCACAGAATC
AGGGGATAACGCAGGAAAGAACATGTGAGCAAAAGGCCAGCAAAAGGCCAGGAACCGTAAAAAGGCCGCG
TTGCTGGCGTTTTTCCATAGGCTCCGCCCCCCTGACGAGCATCACAAAAATCGACGCTCAAGTCAGAGGT
GGCGAAACCCGACAGGACTATAAAGATACCAGGCGTTTCCCCCTGGAAGCTCCCTCGTGCGCTCTCCTGT
TCCGACCCTGCCGCTTACCGGATACCTGTCCGCCTTTCTCCCTTCGGGAAGCGTGGCGCTTTCTCATAGC
TCACGCTGTAGGTATCTCAGTTCGGTGTAGGTCGTTCGCTCCAAGCTGGGCTGTGTGCACGAACCCCCCG
TTCAGCCCGACCGCTGCGCCTTATCCGGTAACTATCGTCTTGAGTCCAACCCGGTAAGACACGACTTATC
GCCACTGGCAGCAGCCACTGGTAACAGGATTAGCAGAGCGAGGTATGTAGGCGGTGCTACAGAGTTCTTG
AAGTGGTGGCCTAACTACGGCTACACTAGAAGAACAGTATTTGGTATCTGCGCTCTGCTGAAGCCAGTTA
CCTTCGGAAAAAGAGTTGGTAGCTCTTGATCCGGCAAACAAACCACCGCTGGTAGCGGTGGTTTTTTTGT
TTGCAAGCAGCAGATTACGCGCAGAAAAAAAGGATCTCAAGAAGATCCTTTGATCTTTTCTACGGGGTCT
GACGCTCAGTGGAACGAAAACTCACGTTAAGGGATTTTGGTCATGAGATTATCAAAAAGGATCTTCACCT
AGATCCTTTTAAATTAAAAATGAAGTTTTAAATCAATCTAAAGTATATATGAGTAAACTTGGTCTGACAG
TTAGAAAAACTCATCGAGCATCAAATGAAACTGCAATTTATTCATATCAGGATTATCAATACCATATTTT
TGAAAAAGCCGTTTCTGTAATGAAGGAGAAAACTCACCGAGGCAGTTCCATAGGATGGCAAGATCCTGGT
ATCGGTCTGCGATTCCGACTCGTCCAACATCAATACAACCTATTAATTTCCCCTCGTCAAAAATAAGGTT
ATCAAGTGAGAAATCACCATGAGTGACGACTGAATCCGGTGAGAATGGCAAAAGTTTATGCATTTCTTTC
CAGACTTGTTCAACAGGCCAGCCATTACGCTCGTCATCAAAATCACTCGCATCAACCAAACCGTTATTCA
TTCGTGATTGCGCCTGAGCGAGACGAAATACGCGATCGCTGTTAAAAGGACAATTACAAACAGGAATCGA
ATGCAACCGGCGCAGGAACACTGCCAGCGCATCAACAATATTTTCACCTGAATCAGGATATTCTTCTAAT
ACCTGGAATGCTGTTTTCCCAGGGATCGCAGTGGTGAGTAACCATGCATCATCAGGAGTACGGATAAAAT
GCTTGATGGTCGGAAGAGGCATAAATTCCGTCAGCCAGTTTAGTCTGACCATCTCATCTGTAACATCATT
GGCAACGCTACCTTTGCCATGTTTCAGAAACAACTCTGGCGCATCGGGCTTCCCATACAATCGATAGATT
GTCGCACCTGATTGCCCGACATTATCGCGAGCCCATTTATACCCATATAAATCAGCATCCATGTTGGAAT
TTAATCGCGGCCTAGAGCAAGACGTTTCCCGTTGAATATGGCTCATACTCTTCCTTTTTCAATATTATTG
AAGCATTTATCAGGGTTATTGTCTCATGAGCGGATACATATTTGAATGTATTTAGAAAAATAAACAAATA
GGGGTTCCGCGCACATTTCCCCGAAAAGTGCCACCTGACGTCTAAGAAACCATTATTATCATGACATTAA
CCTATAAAAATAGGCGTATCACGAGGCCCTTTCGTC
