>Addgene plasmid #121345 | pUC57-Kan_GY11_00083821 | addgene partial sequence | sequence record 238223 | M13-F20 5'-TGTAAAACGACGGCCAGT-3'
TTGGTCTCTAATGGGTGGTAAAAATGGTTTGAAAGATTGTCAAGTTTCTTTGACTGCTACTTCTGAAGCT
AGAAGATCTTTTTGGGATACTCAATATGCTGATTATAATGATGATGTTGAAATTTCTGCTGGTAGACATA
AATTTGTTATTCATGTTGAACAAGATTGTGGTGGTTCTAAAGTTTCTGGTACTATTCCACCACATCATTT
GGTTATTTTGTCTCCAATGTCTGGTGGTGGTAGAAGAACTATTATTAATTCTGCTGGTGAAGTTAGATTG
GCTGCTACTTGAGCTTAGAGACCAAGTTCCATCCCAATGGCGCGCCGAGCTTGGCTCGAGCATGGTCATA
GCTGTTTCCTGTGTGAAATTGTTATCCGCTCACAATTCCACACAACATACGAGCCGGAAGCATAAAGTGT
AAAGCCTGGGGTGCCTAATGAGTGAGCTAACTCACATTAATTGCGTTGCGCTCACTGCCCGCTTTCCAGT
CGGGAAACCTGTCGTGCCAGCTGCATTAATGAATCGGCCAACGCGCGGGGAGAGGCGGTTTGCGTATTGG
GCGCTCTTCCGCTTCCTCGCTCACTGACTCGCTGCGCTCGGTCGTTCGGCTGCGGCGAGCGGTATCAGCT
CACTCAAAGGCGGTAATACGGTTATCCACAGAATCAGGGGATAACGCAGGAAAGAACATGTGAGCAAAAG
GCCAGCAAAAGGCCAGGAACCGTAAAAAGGCCGCGTTGCTGGCGTTTTTCCATAGGCTCCGCCCCCCTGA
CGAGCATCACAAAAATCGACGCTCAAGTCAGAGGTGGCGAAACCCGACAGGACTATAAAGATACCAGGCG
TTTCCCCCTGGAAGCTCCCTCGTGCGCTCTCCTGTTCCGACCCTGCCGCTTACCGGATACCTGTCCGCCT
TTCTCCCTTCGGGAAGCGTGGCGCTTTCTCATAGCTCACGCTGT
